>Addgene plasmid #145680 | pGBW-m4046913 | depositor full sequence | sequence record 287857 | Full Sequence
GATCTCGATCCCGCGAAATTAATACGACTCACTATAGGGGAATTGTGAGCGGATAACAATTCCCCTCTAG
AAATAATTTTGTTTAACTTTAAGAAGGAGACTCTTCTATGTTCCATCTGGTCGACTTTCAAGTTACTATT
GCTGAAATATTACTGATCATCATGCGTACCTTCAAGGTATCGATCTGGAACCTTGATTACATTATCAATC
TCATCATTAAAAACCTGAGTAAATCCCTGACGGAGAACAAATATTCTCAGTTGGATGAAGAACAGCCTAT
GGAGATCGACGAGAACCTGTACTTTCAAAGCGAGCAGAAGCTTATTTCCGAAGAAGATCTCTAACCGGCT
TATCGGTCAGTTTCACCTGATTTACGTAAAAACCCGCTTCGGCGGGTTTTTGCTTTTGGAGGGGCAGAAA
GATGAATGACTGTCCACGACGCTATACCCAAAAGAAATTGAGATCCTTTTTTTCTGCGCGTAATCTGCTG
CTTGCAAACAAAAAAACCACCGCTACCAGCGGTGGTTTGTTTGCCGGATCAAGAGCTACCAACTCTTTTT
CCGAAGGTAACTGGCTTCAGCAGAGCGCAGATACCAAATACTGTTCTTCTAGTGTAGCCGTAGTTAGGCC
ACCACTTCAAGAACTCTGTAGCACCGCCTACATACCTCGCTCTGCTAATCCTGTTACCAGTGGCTGCTGC
CAGTGGCGATAAGTCGTGTCTTACCGGGTTGGACTCAAGACGATAGTTACCGGATAAGGCGCAGCGGTCG
GGCTGAACGGGGGGTTCGTGCACACAGCCCAGCTTGGAGCGAACGACCTACACCGAACTGAGATACCTAC
AGCGTGAGCTATGAGAAAGCGCCACGCTTCCCGAAGGGAGAAAGGCGGACAGGTATCCGGTAAGCGGCAG
GGTCGGAACAGGAGAGCGCACGAGGGAGCTTCCAGGGGGAAACGCCTGGTATCTTTATAGTCCTGTCGGG
TTTCGCCACCTCTGACTTGAGCGTCGATTTTTGTGATGCTCGTCAGGGGGGCGGAGCCTATGGAAATTGA
TCGGGCACGTAAGAGGTTCCAACTTTCACCATAATGAAATAAGATCACTACCGGGCGTATTTTTTGAGTT
ATCGAGATTTTCAGGAGCTAAGGAAGCTAAAATGGAGAAAAAAATCACTGGATATACCACCGTTGATATA
TCCCAATGGCATCGTAAAGAACATTTTGAGGCATTTCAGTCAGTTGCTCAATGTACCTATAACCAGACCG
TTCAGCTGGATATTACGGCCTTTTTAAAGACCGTAAAGAAAAATAAGCACAAGTTTTATCCGGCCTTTAT
TCACATTCTTGCCCGCCTGATGAATGCTCATCCGGAATTTCGTATGGCAATGAAAGACGGTGAGCTGGTG
ATATGGGATAGTGTTCACCCTTGTTACACCGTTTTCCATGAGCAAACTGAAACGTTTTCATCGCTCTGGA
GTGAATACCACGACGATTTCCGGCAGTTTCTACACATATATTCGCAAGATGTGGCGTGTTACGGTGAAAA
CCTGGCCTATTTCCCTAAAGGGTTTATTGAGAATATGTTTTTCGTTTCAGCCAATCCCTGGGTGAGTTTC
ACCAGTTTTGATTTAAACGTGGCCAATATGGACAACTTCTTCGCCCCCGTTTTCACCATGGGCAAATATT
ATACGCAAGGCGACAAGGTGCTGATGCCGCTGGCGATTCAGGTTCATCATGCCGTTTGTGATGGCTTCCA
TGTCGGCAGAATGCTTAATGAATTACAACAGTACTGCGATGAGTGGCAGGGCGGGGCGTAATTTGATATC
GAGCTCGCTTGGACTCCTGTTGATAGATCCAGTAATGACCTCAGAACTCCATCTGGATTTGTTCAGAACG
CTCGGTTGCCGCCGGGCGTTTTTTATTGGT
Features (pLannotate 1.2.2; 8 found; start..end, strand, type, name):
     20..38      +  promoter       T7 promoter: promoter for bacteriophage T7 RNA polymerase
     39..63      +  protein_bind   lac operator: The lac repressor binds to the lac operator to inhibit transcription in E. coli. This inhibition can be relieved by adding lactose or isopropyl-β-D-thiogalactopyranoside (IPTG). lac repressor encoded by lacI
     78..100     +  RBS            RBS: efficient ribosome binding site from bacteriophage T7 gene 10 (Olins and Rangwala, 1989)
    108..290     +  CDS            NS6_SARS2: Experimental evidence at protein level: Swiss-Prot protein existence level 1. Disrupts cell nuclear import complex formation by tethering karyopherin alpha 2 and karyopherin beta 1 to the membrane. Retention of import factors at the ER/Golgi membrane leads to a loss of transport into the nucleus. Thereby prevents STAT1 nuclear translocation in response to interferon signaling, thus blocking the expression of interferon stimulated genes (ISGs) that display multiple antiviral activities (PubMed:33097660). Suppresses IFN-beta production possibly by blocking IRF3 nuclear translocation (PubMed:3297
    458..1046    +  rep_origin     ori: high-copy-number ColE1/pMB1/pBR322/pUC origin of replication
   1054..1151    +  promoter       cat promoter: promoter of the E. coli cat gene encoding chloramphenicol acetyltransferase
   1152..1808    +  CDS            cat: CAT_ECOLX - Experimental evidence at protein level: Swiss-Prot protein existence level 1. This enzyme is an effector of chloramphenicol resistance in bacteria. From Escherichia coli. This protein is used as a marker in many commonly used cloning vectors, such as pACYC184.
   1882..1916    +  terminator     lambda t0 terminator: minimal transcription terminator from phage lambda (Scholtissek and Grosse, 1987)
