[The description below was written by a language model from this plasmid's Addgene catalogue record and pLannotate feature annotations shown in this document.]
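Description:
pGBW-m4046913 is a compact bacterial expression plasmid (about 1.9 kb in the full sequence record) carrying the ORF6 accessory protein of SARS-CoV-2, with the coding sequence recoded for Escherichia coli codon usage. The minimal synthetic backbone has little beyond a high-copy ColE1/pUC-type origin of replication and a chloramphenicol acetyltransferase (cat) gene driven by its native promoter. These provide propagation and chloramphenicol selection in standard cloning strains such as DH5alpha. A phage lambda t0 terminator follows the resistance cassette.

The expression unit begins with a bacteriophage T7 promoter immediately followed by a lac operator, so transcription depends on a host that supplies T7 RNA polymerase. Lac repressor holds it off until induction with IPTG or lactose. No lacI gene is annotated on the plasmid, so the repressor would presumably have to come from the host. A strong ribosome binding site from T7 gene 10 sits upstream of the start codon and drives translation of the short ORF6 open reading frame of roughly 180 bp. The catalogue entry lists a TEV-cleavable Myc tag at the C terminus, contributed by the backbone. This would allow immunodetection or capture of the protein and later removal of the tag, although the feature table does not annotate these elements separately. No terminator is annotated directly downstream of the insert.

ORF6 is described as an interferon antagonist that interferes with nuclear import, blocking STAT1 translocation and interferon-stimulated gene expression. The plasmid is intended for recombinant production of this viral protein in E. coli; the record gives no further detail on downstream applications.
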