Addgene plasmid #145680: pGBW-m4046913
Purpose: Bacterial Expression plasmid for SARS-CoV-2 ORF6 protein
Depositing lab: Ginkgo Bioworks & Benjie Chen. Depositing organization: Ginkgo Bioworks.
Backbone
  Vector backbone: ori-013 - marker | cmR
  Backbone size w/o insert (bp): 1462
  Vector type: Bacterial Expression
Growth in bacteria
  Bacterial resistance: Chloramphenicol, 25 μg/mL
  Growth temperature: 30°C
  Growth strain: DH5alpha
  Copy number: High Copy
Gene/Insert
  Gene/Insert name: SARS-CoV-2 ORF6 protein
  Species: Escherichia coli str. K-12 substr. MG1655; Severe acute respiratory syndrome coronavirus 2
  Insert size (bp): 179
  Mutation: Escherichia coli recode 1
  Entrez Gene: ORF6 (a.k.a. GU280_gp06)
  Promoter: Promoter | pT7 ; Operator | lacO ; RBS | T7_rbs ; Start Codon | ATG
  Tag / fusion protein: Cleavable TEV;Myc (C terminal on backbone)
  Cloning method: Unknown
Resource information
  A portion of this plasmid was derived from a plasmid made by: GinkgoBioworks
Depositor comments: NCBI Reference Sequence: YP_009724394.1
How to cite: pGBW-m4046913 was a gift from Ginkgo Bioworks & Benjie Chen (Addgene plasmid # 145680 ; http://n2t.net/addgene:145680 ; RRID:Addgene_145680)
